Addgene plasmid #85006: pK038.CAG-loxP-stop-loxP-EGFP-ires-tTA-WPRE (Supernova)
Purpose: For Cre/loxP-based Supernova-GFP, pK038 should be used with pK031. The GFP fragment of pK038 can be replaced with another gene by using SalI and EcoRV sites.
Depositing lab: Takuji Iwasato. Depositing organization: National Institute of Genetics. Publication: Supernova: A Versatile Vector System for Single-Cell Labeling and Gene Function Studies in vivo. Luo W, Mizuno H, Iwata R, Nakazawa S, Yasuda K, Itohara S, Iwasato T. Sci Rep. 2016 Oct 24;6:35747. doi: 10.1038/srep35747. PubMed 27775045.
Backbone
  Vector backbone: pK029.CAG-loxP-stop-loxP-RFP-ires-tTA-WPRE (Supernova)
  Backbone size w/o insert (bp): 8178
  Total vector size (bp): 10264
  Vector type: Mammalian Expression
  Selectable markers: Neomycin (select with G418)
Growth in bacteria
  Bacterial resistance: Ampicillin, 100 μg/mL
  Growth temperature: 37°C
  Growth strain: DH5alpha
  Copy number: High Copy
Gene/Insert
  Gene/Insert name: EGFP-ires-tTA
  Species: Aequorea victoria, Encephalomyocarditis virus, E coli, HSV
  Insert size (bp): 2086
  Cloning method: Restriction Enzyme; 5′ cloning site SalI (not destroyed); 3′ cloning site NotI (not destroyed)
  Sequencing primers: 5′ EBV_rev_primer
Terms and licenses: Academic/Nonprofit Terms; Industry Terms: Not Available to Industry
Depositor comments: Backbone plasmid (pK029) is available in Addgene.
How to cite: pK038.CAG-loxP-stop-loxP-EGFP-ires-tTA-WPRE (Supernova) was a gift from Takuji Iwasato (Addgene plasmid # 85006 ; http://n2t.net/addgene:85006 ; RRID:Addgene_85006)
