[The description below was written by a language model from this plasmid's Addgene catalogue record and pLannotate feature annotations shown in this document.]
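Description:
pK038.CAG-loxP-stop-loxP-EGFP-ires-tTA-WPRE is a roughly 10.3 kb mammalian expression plasmid from the Supernova system for single-cell labelling and gene function studies in vivo. It was derived from the RFP version, pK029, by exchanging the reporter. It is propagated in E. coli as a high-copy plasmid through a ColE1/pUC-type origin with ampicillin selection. It also carries an f1 origin and an SV40 promoter-driven NeoR/KanR cassette with an HSV TK polyadenylation signal, which allows G418 selection in mammalian cells.

The payload is driven by the CAG promoter, annotated as the CMV enhancer, chicken β-actin promoter and chimeric intron. Downstream lies a floxed stop cassette: two loxP sites flank filler sequence (annotated as yeast-derived fragments) and SV40 small t intron and poly(A) elements, which terminate transcription before the coding region. Cre-mediated excision of this cassette permits expression of a bicistronic transcript encoding EGFP, an EMCV IRES and the tetracycline-controlled transactivator tTA. This is followed by a WPRE to enhance transcript expression and a rabbit β-globin poly(A) signal. The automated annotation labels the transactivator as an rtTA3 fragment with VP16-derived activation repeats, but the catalogue entry identifies it as tTA, and the two are closely related in sequence.

The record says pK038 should be used together with the companion plasmid pK031 for Cre/loxP-based Supernova-GFP, but it does not describe the contents of pK031. The EGFP fragment can be replaced with another gene through the SalI and EcoRV sites, so the vector can be adapted to other payloads.
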