Features (pLannotate 1.2.2; 28 found; start..end, strand, type, name):
     10..389     +  enhancer       CMV enhancer: human cytomegalovirus immediate early enhancer
    392..667     +  promoter       chicken β-actin promoter: No description available
    668..1676    +  intron         chimeric intron: chimera between introns from chicken β-actin and rabbit β-globin
   1733..1766    +  protein_bind   loxP: Cre-mediated recombination occurs in the 8-bp core sequence (GCATACAT). Cre recombinase
   1778..2116    -  CDS            DED1 (fragment): DED1_YEAST - Also known as SPP81. Experimental evidence at protein level: Swiss-Prot protein existence level 1. ATP-binding RNA helicase involved in translation initiation. Remodels RNA in response to ADP and ATP concentrations by facilitating disruption, but also formation of RNA duplexes. Has weak ATP-dependent affinity for dsRNA, but strong ATP-dependent affinity for ssRNA. Acts as a virus host factor involved in the replication of the MBV and the L-A viruses by promoting the negative-strand RNA synthesis. May be involved in recognition of the preinitiation complex and DNA binding of the RN
   2112..2222    -  CDS            YO201_YEAST (fragment): Protein uncertain: Swiss-Prot protein existence level 5. From Saccharomyces cerevisiae (strain ATCC 204508 / S288c) (Baker's yeast).
   2224..2298    +  CDS            small t antigen (fragment): SV40 (simian virus 40) small t antigen
   2300..2365    +  intron         small t intron: SV40 (simian virus 40) small t antigen intron
   2495..2515    +  CDS            SV40 NLS: nuclear localization signal of SV40 (simian virus 40) large T antigen
   2834..2917    +  CDS            large T antigen (fragment): large T antigen from SV40 (simian virus 40)
   2940..3074    +  polyA_signal   SV40 poly(A) signal: SV40 polyadenylation signal
   3116..3149    +  protein_bind   loxP: Cre-mediated recombination occurs in the 8-bp core sequence (GCATACAT). Cre recombinase
   3164..3883    +  CDS            EGFP: the original enhanced GFP (Yang et al., 1996) mammalian codon-optimized
   3916..4485    +  misc_feature   IRES: internal ribosome entry site (IRES) of the encephalomyocarditis virus (EMCV)
   4483..5180    +  CDS            rtTA3 (fragment): reverse tetracycline transactivator 3 activates expression from Tet-responsive promoters in the presence of doxycycline
   5110..5220    +  CDS            VP48: 3 tandem repeats of the minimal activation domain of herpes simplex virus VP16 (Cheng et al., 2013)
   5265..5851    +  misc_feature   WPRE: woodchuck hepatitis virus posttranscriptional regulatory element
   5939..5994    +  polyA_signal   β-globin poly(A) signal: rabbit β-globin polyadenylation signal (Gil and Proudfoot, 1987)
   6377..6965    -  rep_origin     ori: high-copy-number ColE1/pMB1/pBR322/pUC origin of replication
   7187..7203    +  polyA_signal   bGH poly(A) signal (fragment): bovine growth hormone polyadenylation signal
   7294..7341    -  polyA_signal   HSV TK poly(A) signal: herpes simplex virus thymidine kinase polyadenylation signal (Cole and Stacy, 1985)
   7400..7552    -  CDS            ble (fragment): BLE_KLEPN - Experimental evidence at protein level: Swiss-Prot protein existence level 1. Binding protein with a strong affinity to the bleomycin family of antibiotics. Binds to CL990; an antimitotic-antibiotic compound. From Klebsiella pneumoniae.
   7573..8361    -  CDS            NeoR/KanR: aminoglycoside phosphotransferase confers resistance to neomycin, kanamycin, and G418 (Geneticin®)
   8396..8756    -  promoter       SV40 promoter: SV40 enhancer and early promoter
   8758..8775    -  promoter       AmpR promoter (fragment): bla
   8816..9676    -  CDS            AmpR: β-lactamase; bla; confers resistance to ampicillin, carbenicillin, and related antibiotics
   9677..9781    -  promoter       AmpR promoter: bla
   9808..10236   +  rep_origin     f1 ori (sequence partly withheld): f1 bacteriophage origin of replication; arrow indicates direction of (+) strand synthesis
>Addgene plasmid #85006 | pK038.CAG-loxP-stop-loxP-EGFP-ires-tTA-WPRE (Supernova) | depositor full sequence | sequence record 167292 | pK038.CAG-loxP-stop-loxP-EGFP-ires-tTA-WPRE (Supernova) sequence 10265 bps
GCGCGCGTTGACATTGATTATTGACTAGTTATTAATAGTAATCAATTACGGGGTCATTAGTTCATAGCCC
ATATATGGAGTTCCGCGTTACATAACTTACGGTAAATGGCCCGCCTGGCTGACCGCCCAACGACCCCCGC
CCATTGACGTCAATAATGACGTATGTTCCCATAGTAACGCCAATAGGGACTTTCCATTGACGTCAATGGG
TGGACTATTTACGGTAAACTGCCCACTTGGCAGTACATCAAGTGTATCATATGCCAAGTACGCCCCCTAT
TGACGTCAATGACGGTAAATGGCCCGCCTGGCATTATGCCCAGTACATGACCTTATGGGACTTTCCTACT
TGGCAGTACATCTACGTATTAGTCATCGCTATTACCATGGGTCGAGGTGAGCCCCACGTTCTGCTTCACT
CTCCCCATCTCCCCCCCCTCCCCACCCCCAATTTTGTATTTATTTATTTTTTAATTATTTTGTGCAGCGA
TGGGGGCGGGGGGGGGGGGGGCGCGCGCCAGGCGGGGCGGGGCGGGGCGAGGGGCGGGGCGGGGCGAGGC
GGAGAGGTGCGGCGGCAGCCAATCAGAGCGGCGCGCTCCGAAAGTTTCCTTTTATGGCGAGGCGGCGGCG
GCGGCGGCCCTATAAAAAGCGAAGCGCGCGGCGGGCGGGAGTCGCTGCGTTGCCTTCGCCCCGTGCCCCG
CTCCGCGCCGCCTCGCGCCGCCCGCCCCGGCTCTGACTGACCGCGTTACTCCCACAGGTGAGCGGGCGGG
ACGGCCCTTCTCCTCCGGGCTGTAATTAGCGCTTGGTTTAATGACGGCTCGTTTCTTTTCTGTGGCTGCG
TGAAAGCCTTAAAGGGCTCCGGGAGGGCCCTTTGTGCGGGGGGGAGCGGCTCGGGGGGTGCGTGCGTGTG
TGTGTGCGTGGGGAGCGCCGCGTGCGGCCCGCGCTGCCCGGCGGCTGTGAGCGCTGCGGGCGCGGCGCGG
GGCTTTGTGCGCTCCGCGTGTGCGCGAGGGGAGCGCGGCCGGGGGCGGTGCCCCGCGGTGCGGGGGGGCT
GCGAGGGGAACAAAGGCTGCGTGCGGGGTGTGTGCGTGGGGGGGTGAGCAGGGGGTGTGGGCGCGGCGGT
CGGGCTGTAACCCCCCCCTGCACCCCCCTCCCCGAGTTGCTGAGCACGGCCCGGCTTCGGGTGCGGGGCT
CCGTGCGGGGCGTGGCGCGGGGCTCGCCGTGCCGGGCGGGGGGTGGCGGCAGGTGGGGGTGCCGGGCGGG
GCGGGGCCGCCTCGGGCCGGGGAGGGCTCGGGGGAGGGGCGCGGCGGCCCCGGAGCGCCGGCGGCTGTCG
AGGCGCGGCGAGCCGCAGCCATTGCCTTTTATGGTAATCGTGCGAGAGGGCGCAGGGACTTCCTTTGTCC
CAAATCTGGCGGAGCCGAAATCTGGGAGGCGCCGCCGCACCCCCTCTAGCGGGCGCGGGCGAAGCGGTGC
GGCGCCGGCAGGAAGGAAATGGGCGGGGAGGGCCTTCGTGCGTCGCCGCGCCGCCGTCCCCTTCTCCATC
TCCAGCCTCGGGGCTGCCGCAGGGGGACGGCTGCCTTCGGGGGGGACGGGGCAGGGCGGGGTTCGGCTTC
TGGCGTGTGACCGGCGGCTCTAGAGCCTCTGCTAACCATGTTCATGCCTTCTTCTTTTTCCTACAGCTCC
TGGGCAACGTGCTGGTTGTTGTGCTGTCTCATCATTTTGGCAAAGAATTCTAATAACTTCGTATAGCATA
CATTATACGAAGTTATATTAAGGGTTCCGGATCCTCGGGGACACCAAATATGGCGATCTCGGCCTTTTCG
TTTCTTGGAGCTGGGACATGTTTGCCATCGATCCATCTACCACCAGAACGGCCGTTAGATCTGCTGCCAC
CGTTGTTTCCACCGAAGAAACCACCGTTGCCGTAACCACCACGACGGTTGTTGCTAAAGAAGCTGCCACC
GCCACGGCCACCGTTGTAGCCGCCGTTGTTGTTATTGTAGTTGCTCATGTTATTTCTGGCACTTCTTGGT
TTTCCTCTTAAGTGAGGAGGAACATAACCATTCTCGTTGTTGTCGTTGATGCTTAAATTTTGCACTTGTT
CGCTCAGTTCAGCCATAATATGAAATGCTTTTCTTGTTGTTCTTACGGAATACCACTTGCCACCTATCAC
CACAACTAACTTTTTCCCGTTCCTCCATCTCTTTTATATTTTTTTTCTCGAGGGATCTTTGTGAAGGAAC
CTTACTTCTGTGGTGTGACATAATTGGACAAACTACCTACAGAGATTTAAAGCTCTAAGGTAAATATAAA
ATTTTTAAGTGTATAATGTGTTAAACTACTGATTCTAATTGTTTGTGTATTTTAGATTCCAACCTATGGA
ACTGATGAATGGGAGCAGTGGTGGAATGCCTTTAATGAGGAAAACCTGTTTTGCTCAGAAGAAATGCCAT
CTAGTGATGATGAGGCTACTGCTGACTCTCAACATTCTACTCCTCCAAAAAAGAAGAGAAAGGTAGAAGA
CCCCAAGGACTTTCCTTCAGAATTGCTAAGTTTTTTGAGTCATGCTGTGTTTAGTAATAGAACTCTTGCT
TGCTTTGCTATTTACACCACAAAGGAAAAAGCTGCACTGCTATACAAGAAAATTATGGAAAAATATTCTG
TAACCTTTATAAGTAGGCATAACAGTTATAATCATAACATACTGTTTTTTCTTACTCCACACAGGCATAG
AGTGTCTGCTATTAATAACTATGCTCAAAAATTGTGTACCTTTAGCTTTTTAATTTGTAAAGGGGTTAAT
AAGGAATATTTGATGTATAGTGCCTTGACTAGAGATCATAATCAGCCATACCACATTTGTAGAGGTTTTA
CTTGCTTTAAAAAACCTCCCACACCTCCCCCTGAACCTGAAACATAAAATGAATGCAATTGTTGTTGTTA
ACTTGTTTATTGCAGCTTATAATGGTTACAAATAAAGCAATAGCATCACAAATTTCACAAATAAAGCATT
TTTTTCACTGCATTCTAGTTGTGGTTTGTCCAAACTCATCAATGTATCTTATCATGTCTGGATCTGACAT
GGTAAGTAAGCTTGGGCTGCAGGTCGAGGGACCTAATAACTTCGTATAGCATACATTATACGAAGTTATA
TGTCGACGCCACCATGGTGAGCAAGGGCGAGGAGCTGTTCACCGGGGTGGTGCCCATCCTGGTCGAGCTG
GACGGCGACGTAAACGGCCACAAGTTCAGCGTGTCCGGCGAGGGCGAGGGCGATGCCACCTACGGCAAGC
TGACCCTGAAGTTCATCTGCACCACCGGCAAGCTGCCCGTGCCCTGGCCCACCCTCGTGACCACCCTGAC
CTACGGCGTGCAGTGCTTCAGCCGCTACCCCGACCACATGAAGCAGCACGACTTCTTCAAGTCCGCCATG
CCCGAAGGCTACGTCCAGGAGCGCACCATCTTCTTCAAGGACGACGGCAACTACAAGACCCGCGCCGAGG
TGAAGTTCGAGGGCGACACCCTGGTGAACCGCATCGAGCTGAAGGGCATCGACTTCAAGGAGGACGGCAA
CATCCTGGGGCACAAGCTGGAGTACAACTACAACAGCCACAACGTCTATATCATGGCCGACAAGCAGAAG
AACGGCATCAAGGTGAACTTCAAGATCCGCCACAACATCGAGGACGGCAGCGTGCAGCTCGCCGACCACT
ACCAGCAGAACACCCCCATCGGCGACGGCCCCGTGCTGCTGCCCGACAACCACTACCTGAGCACCCAGTC
CGCCCTGAGCAAAGACCCCAACGAGAAGCGCGATCACATGGTCCTGCTGGAGTTCGTGACCGCCGCCGGG
ATCACTCTCGGCATGGACGAGCTGTACAAGTAAGATATCCTAGATCGAGTTAATTAAGGATTCCGCCCCT
CTCCCTCCCCCCCCCCTAACGTTACTGGCCGAAGCCGCTTGGAATAAGGCCGGTGTGCGTTTGTCTATAT
GTTATTTTCCACCATATTGCCGTCTTTTGGCAATGTGAGGGCCCGGAAACCTGGCCCTGTCTTCTTGACG
AGCATTCCTAGGGGTCTTTCCCCTCTCGCCAAAGGAATGCAAGGTCTGTTGAATGTCGTGAAGGAAGCAG
TTCCTCTGGAAGCTTCTTGAAGACAAACAACGTCTGTAGCGACCCTTTGCAGGCAGCGGAACCCCCCACC
TGGCGACAGGTGCCTCTGCGGCCAAAAGCCACGTGTATAAGATACACCTGCAAAGGCGGCACAACCCCAG
TGCCACGTTGTGAGTTGGATAGTTGTGGAAAGAGTAAAAATGGCTCTCCTCAAGCGTATTCAACAAGGGG
CTGAAGGATGCCCAGAAGGTACCCCATTGTATGGGATCTGATCTGGGGCCTCGGTGCACATGCTTTACAT
GTGTTTAGTCGAGGTTAAAAAAACGTCTAGGCCCCCCGAACCACGGGGACGTGGTTTCCTTTGAAAAACA
CGATGTCTAGACTGGACAAGAGCAAAGTCATAAACTCTGCTCTGGAATTACTCAATGAAGTCGGTATCGA
AGGCCTGACGACAAGGAAACTCGCTCAAAAGCTGGGAGTTGAGCAGCCTACCCTGTACTGGCACGTGAAG
AACAAGCGGGCCCTGCTCGATGCCCTGGCAATCGAGATGCTGGACAGGCATCATACCCACTTCTGCCCCC
TGGAAGGCGAGTCATGGCAAGACTTTCTGCGGAACAACGCCAAGTCATTCCGCTGTGCTCTCCTCTCACA
TCGCGACGGGGCTAAAGTGCATCTCGGCACCCGCCCAACAGAGAAACAGTACGAAACCCTGGAAAATCAG
CTCGCGTTCCTGTGTCAGCAAGGCTTCTCCCTGGAGAACGCACTGTACGCTCTGTCCGCCGTGGGCCACT
TTACACTGGGCTGCGTATTGGAGGATCAGGAGCATCAAGTAGCAAAAGAGGAAAGAGAGACACCTACCAC
CGATTCTATGCCCCCACTTCTGAGACAAGCAATTGAGCTGTTCGACCATCAGGGAGCCGAACCTGCCTTC
CTTTTCGGCCTGGAACTAATCATATGTGGCCTGGAGAAACAGCTAAAGTGCGAAAGCGGCGGGCCGGCCG
ACGCCCTTGACGATTTTGACTTAGACATGCTCCCAGCCGATGCCCTTGACGACTTTGACCTTGATATGCT
GCCTGCTGACGCTCTTGACGATTTTGACCTTGACATGCTCCCCGGGTAACTAAGTAAGCGGCCGCGAATT
CGCCCTTCGGCCGCTCAACCTCTGGATTACAAAATTTGTGAAAGATTGACTGGTATTCTTAACTATGTTG
CTCCTTTTACGCTATGTGGATACGCTGCTTTAATGCCTTTGTATCATGCTATTGCTTCCCGTATGGCTTT
CATTTTCTCCTCCTTGTATAAATCCTGGTTGCTGTCTCTTTATGAGGAGTTGTGGCCCGTTGTCAGGCAA
CGTGGCGTGGTGTGCACTGTGTTTGCTGACGCAACCCCCACTGGTTGGGGCATTGCCACCACCTGTCAGC
TCCTTTCCGGAACTTTCGCTTTCCCCCTCCCTATTGCCACGGCGGAACTCATCGCCGCCTGCCTTGCCCG
CTGCTGGACAGGGGCTCGGCTGTTGGGCACTGACAATTCCGTGGTGTTGTCGGGGAAATCATCGTCCTTT
CCTTGGCTGCTCGCCTATGTTGCCACCTGGATTCTGCGCGGGACGTCCTTCTGCTACGTCCCTTCGGCCC
TCAATCCAGCGGACCTTCCTTCCCGCGGCCTGCTGCCGGCTCTGCGGCCTCTTCCGCGTCTTCGCCTTCG
CCCTCAGACGAGTCGGATCTCCCTTTGGGCCGCCTCCCCGCAGCGGCCGCGGCGACTCGAGGATCTTTTT
CCCTCTGCCAAAAATTATGGGGACATCATGAAGCCCCTTGAGCATCTGACTTCTGGCTAATAAAGGAAAT
TTATTTTCATTGCAATAGTGTGTTGGAATTTTTTGTGTCTCTCACTCGGAAGGACATATGGGAGGGCAAA
TCATTTAAAACATCAGAATGAGTATTTGGTTTAGAGTTTGGCAACATATGCCATATGCTGGCTGCCATGA
ACAAAGGTGGCTATAAAGAGGTCATCAGTATATGAAACAGCCCCCTGCTGTCCATTCCTTATTCCATAGA
AAAGCCTTGACTTGAGGTTAGATTTTTTTTATATTTTGTTTTGTGTTATTTTTTTCTTTAACATCCCTAA
AATTTTCCTTACATGTTTTACTAGCCAGATTTTTCCTCCTCTCCTGACTACTCCCAGTCATAGCTGTCCC
TCTTCTCTTATGAAGCCATGTGAGCAAAAGGCCAGCAAAAGGCCAGGAACCGTAAAAAGGCCGCGTTGCT
GGCGTTTTTCCATAGGCTCCGCCCCCCTGACGAGCATCACAAAAATCGACGCTCAAGTCAGAGGTGGCGA
AACCCGACAGGACTATAAAGATACCAGGCGTTTCCCCCTGGAAGCTCCCTCGTGCGCTCTCCTGTTCCGA
CCCTGCCGCTTACCGGATACCTGTCCGCCTTTCTCCCTTCGGGAAGCGTGGCGCTTTCTCATAGCTCACG
CTGTAGGTATCTCAGTTCGGTGTAGGTCGTTCGCTCCAAGCTGGGCTGTGTGCACGAACCCCCCGTTCAG
CCCGACCGCTGCGCCTTATCCGGTAACTATCGTCTTGAGTCCAACCCGGTAAGACACGACTTATCGCCAC
TGGCAGCAGCCACTGGTAACAGGATTAGCAGAGCGAGGTATGTAGGCGGTGCTACAGAGTTCTTGAAGTG
GTGGCCTAACTACGGCTACACTAGAAGGACAGTATTTGGTATCTGCGCTCTGCTGAAGCCAGTTACCTTC
GGAAAAAGAGTTGGTAGCTCTTGATCCGGCAAACAAACCACCGCTGGTAGCGGTGGTTTTTTTGTTTGCA
AGCAGCAGATTACGCGCAGAAAAAAAGGATCTCAAGAAGATCCTTTGATCTTTTCTACGGGGTCTGACGC
TCAGTGGAACGAAAACTCACGTTAAGGGATTTTGGTCATGAGATTATCAAAAAGGATCTTCACCTAGATC
CTTTTAAATTAAAAATGAAGTTTTAAATCAATCTAAAGTATATATGAGTAACCTGAGGCTATGGCAGGGC
CTGCCGCCCCGACGTTGGCTGCGAGCCCTGGGCCTTCACCCGAACTTGGGGGGTGGGGTGGGGAAAAGGA
AGAAACGCGGGCGTATTGGCCCCAATGGGGTCTCGGTGGGGTATCGACAGAGTGCCAGCCCTGGGACCGA
ACCCCGCGTTTATGAACAAACGACCCAACACCGTGCGTTTTATTCTGTCTTTTTATTGCCGTCATAGCGC
GGGTTCCTTCCGGTATTGTCTCCTTCCGTGTTTCAGTTAGCCTCCCCCTAGGGTGGGCGAAGAACTCCAG
CATGAGATCCCCGCGCTGGAGGATCATCCAGCCGGCGTCCCGGAAAACGATTCCGAAGCCCAACCTTTCA
TAGAAGGCGGCGGTGGAATCGAAATCTCGTGATGGCAGGTTGGGCGTCGCTTGGTCGGTCATTTCGAACC
CCAGAGTCCCGCTCAGAAGAACTCGTCAAGAAGGCGATAGAAGGCGATGCGCTGCGAATCGGGAGCGGCG
ATACCGTAAAGCACGAGGAAGCGGTCAGCCCATTCGCCGCCAAGCTCTTCAGCAATATCACGGGTAGCCA
ACGCTATGTCCTGATAGCGGTCCGCCACACCCAGCCGGCCACAGTCGATGAATCCAGAAAAGCGGCCATT
TTCCACCATGATATTCGGCAAGCAGGCATCGCCATGGGTCACGACGAGATCCTCGCCGTCGGGCATGCTC
GCCTTGAGCCTGGCGAACAGTTCGGCTGGCGCGAGCCCCTGATGCTCTTGATCATCCTGATCGACAAGAC
CGGCTTCCATCCGAGTACGTGCTCGCTCGATGCGATGTTTCGCTTGGTGGTCGAATGGGCAGGTAGCCGG
ATCAAGCGTATGCAGCCGCCGCATTGCATCAGCCATGATGGATACTTTCTCGGCAGGAGCAAGGTGAGAT
GACAGGAGATCCTGCCCCGGCACTTCGCCCAATAGCAGCCAGTCCCTTCCCGCTTCAGTGACAACGTCGA
GCACAGCTGCGCAAGGAACGCCCGTCGTGGCCAGCCACGATAGCCGCGCTGCCTCGTCTTGCAGTTCATT
CAGGGCACCGGACAGGTCGGTCTTGACAAAAAGAACCGGGCGCCCCTGCGCTGACAGCCGGAACACGGCG
GCATCAGAGCAGCCGATTGTCTGTTGTGCCCAGTCATAGCCGAATAGCCTCTCCACCCAAGCGGCCGGAG
AACCTGCGTGCAATCCATCTTGTTCAATCATGCGAAACGATCCTCATCCTGTCTCTTGATCGATCTTTGC
AAAAGCCTAGGCCTCCAAAAAAGCCTCCTCACTACTTCTGGAATAGCTCAGAGGCCGAGGAGGCGGCCTC
GGCCTCTGCATAAATAAAAAAAATTAGTCAGCCATGGGGCGGAGAATGGGCGGAACTGGGCGGAGTTAGG
GGCGGGATGGGCGGAGTTAGGGGCGGGACTATGGTTGCTGACTAATTGAGATGCATGCTTTGCATACTTC
TGCCTGCTGGGGAGCCTGGGGACTTTCCACACCTGGTTGCTGACTAATTGAGATGCATGCTTTGCATACT
TCTGCCTGCTGGGGAGCCTGGGGACTTTCCACACCCTAACTGACACACATTCCACAGCTGGTTCTTTCCG
CCTCAGGACTCTTCCTTTTTCAATAAATCAATCTAAAGTATATATGAGTAAACTTGGTCTGACAGTTACC
AATGCTTAATCAGTGAGGCACCTATCTCAGCGATCTGTCTATTTCGTTCATCCATAGTTGCCTGACTCCC
CGTCGTGTAGATAACTACGATACGGGAGGGCTTACCATCTGGCCCCAGTGCTGCAATGATACCGCGAGAC
CCACGCTCACCGGCTCCAGATTTATCAGCAATAAACCAGCCAGCCGGAAGGGCCGAGCGCAGAAGTGGTC
CTGCAACTTTATCCGCCTCCATCCAGTCTATTAATTGTTGCCGGGAAGCTAGAGTAAGTAGTTCGCCAGT
TAATAGTTTGCGCAACGTTGTTGCCATTGCTACAGGCATCGTGGTGTCACGCTCGTCGTTTGGTATGGCT
TCATTCAGCTCCGGTTCCCAACGATCAAGGCGAGTTACATGATCCCCCATGTTGTGCAAAAAAGCGGTTA
GCTCCTTCGGTCCTCCGATCGTTGTCAGAAGTAAGTTGGCCGCAGTGTTATCACTCATGGTTATGGCAGC
ACTGCATAATTCTCTTACTGTCATGCCATCCGTAAGATGCTTTTCTGTGACTGGTGAGTACTCAACCAAG
TCATTCTGAGAATAGTGTATGCGGCGACCGAGTTGCTCTTGCCCGGCGTCAATACGGGATAATACCGCGC
CACATAGCAGAACTTTAAAAGTGCTCATCATTGGAAAACGTTCTTCGGGGCGAAAACTCTCAAGGATCTT
ACCGCTGTTGAGATCCAGTTCGATGTAACCCACTCGTGCACCCAACTGATCTTCAGCATCTTTTACTTTC
ACCAGCGTTTCTGGGTGAGCAAAAACAGGAAGGCAAAATGCCGCAAAAAAGGGAATAAGGGCGACACGGA
AATGTTGAATACTCATACTCTTCCTTTTTCAATATTATTGAAGCATTTATCAGGGTTATTGTCTCATGAG
CGGATACATATTTGAATGTATTTAGAAAAATAAACAAATAGGGGTTCCGCGCACATTTCCCCGAAAAGTG
CCACCTG
[124 nt withheld, positions 9808-9931]
C
[91 nt withheld, positions 9933-10023]
A
[49 nt withheld, positions 10025-10073]
CCTTTGACGTTGGAGTCCACGTTCTTT
[37 nt withheld, positions 10101-10137]
ACCCTATCTCGGTCTATTCTTTTGATTTATAAGGGATTTTGCCGATTTCGGCCTATTGGTTAAAAAATGA
GCTGATTTAACAAAAATTTAACGCGAATTTTAACAAAATATTAACGCTTACAATTTAC
