>Addgene plasmid #85006 | pK038.CAG-loxP-stop-loxP-EGFP-ires-tTA-WPRE (Supernova) | addgene partial sequence | sequence record 167290 | EBV-rev 5'-GTGGTTTGTCCAAACTCATC-3'
TGTCTGGATCTGACATGGTAAGTAAGCTTGGGCTGCAGGTCGAGGGACCTAATAACTTCGTATAGCATAC
ATTATACGAAGTTATATGTCGACGCCACCATGGTGAGCAAGGGCGAGGAGCTGTTCACCGGGGTGGTGCC
CATCCTGGTCGAGCTGGACGGCGACGTAAACGGCCACAAGTTCAGCGTGTCCGGCGAGGGCGAGGGCGAT
GCCACCTACGGCAAGCTGACCCTGAAGTTCATCTGCACCACCGGCAAGCTGCCCGTGCCCTGGCCCACCC
TCGTGACCACCCTGACCTACGGCGTGCAGTGCTTCAGCCGCTACCCCGACCACATGAAGCAGCACGACTT
CTTCAAGTCCGCCATGCCCGAAGGCTACGTCCAGGAGCGCACCATCTTCTTCAAGGACGACGGCAACTAC
AAGACCCGCGCCGAGGTGAAGTTCGAGGGCGACACCCTGGTGAACCGCATCGAGCTGAAGGGCATCGACT
TCAAGGAGGACGGCAACATCCTGGGGCACAAGCTGGAGTACAACTACAACAGCCACAACGTCTATATCAT
GGCCGACAAGCAGAAGAACGGCATCAAGGTGAACTTCAAGATCCGCCACAACATCGAGGACGGCAGCGTG
CAGCTCGCCGACCACTACCAGCAGAACACCCCCATCGGCGACGGCCCCGTGCTGCTGCCCGACAACCACT
ACCTGAGCACCCAGTCCGCCCTGAGCAAAGACCCCAACGAGAAGCGCGATCACATGGTCCTGCTGGAGTT
CGTGACCGCCGCCGGGATCACTCTCGGCATGGACGAGCTGTACAAGTAAGATATCCTAGATCGAGTTAAT
TAAGGATTCCGCCC
