>Addgene plasmid #85006 | pK038.CAG-loxP-stop-loxP-EGFP-ires-tTA-WPRE (Supernova) | addgene partial sequence | sequence record 167291 | WPRE-R 5'-CATAGCGTAAAAGGAGCAACA-3'
CAGTCAATCTTTCACAAATTTTGTAATCCAGAGGTTGAGCGGCCGAAGGGCGAATTCGCGGCCGCTTACT
TAGTTACCCGGGGAGCATGTCAAGGTCAAAATCGTCAAGAGCGTCAGCAGGCAGCATATCAAGGTCAAAG
TCGTCAAGGGCATCGGCTGGGAGCATGTCTAAGTCAAAATCGTCAAGGGCGTCGGCCGGCCCGCCGCTTT
CGCACTTTAGCTGTTTCTCCAGGCCACATATGATTAGTTCCAGGCCGAAAAGGAAGGCAGGTTCGGCTCC
CTGATGGTCGAACAGCTCAATTGCTTGTCTCAGAAGTGGGGGCATAGAATCGGTGGTAGGTGTCTCTCTT
TCCTCTTTTGCTACTTGATGCTCCTGATCCTCCAATACGCAGCCCAGTGTAAAGTGGCCCACGGCGGACA
GAGCGTACAGTGCGTTCTCCAGGGAGAAGCCTTGCTGACACAGGAACGCGAGCTGATTTTCCAGGGTTTC
GTACTGTTTCTCTGTTGGGCGGGTGCCGAGATGCACTTTAGCCCCGTCGCGATGTGAGAGGAGAGCACAG
CGGAATGACTTGGCGTTGTTCCGCAGAAAGTCTTGCCATGACTCGCCTTCCAGGGGGCAGAAGTGGGTAT
GATGCCTGTCCAGCATCTCGATTGCCAGGGCATCGAGCAGGGCCCGCTTGTTCTTCACGTGCCAGTACAG
GGTAGGCTGCTCAACTCCCAGCTTTTGAGCGAGTTTCCTTGTCGTCAGGCCTTCGATACCGACTTCATTG
AGTAATTCCAGAGCAGAGTTTATGACTTTGCTCTTGTCCAGTCTAGACATCGTGTTTTTCAAAGGAAACC
ACGTCCCCGTGGTTCGGGGGGCCTAGACGTTTTTTTAACCTCGACTAAACACATGTAAAGCATGTGCACC
GAGGCCCCAGATCAGATCCCATACAATGGGGTACCTTCTGGGCATCCTTCAGCCCCTTGTTGAATACGCT
TGAGGAGAGCCATTTTTACTCTTTCCACAACTATCCAACTCACAACGTGGCACTGGGG
